Addgene plasmid #228912: pCAGIG-CDKN1A
Purpose: Expression CDKN1A in mammalian cells
Depositing lab: Sika Zheng. Depositing organization: University of California, Riverside. Publication: Epistatic interactions between NMD and TRP53 control progenitor cell maintenance and brain size. Lin L, Zhao J, Kubota N, Li Z, Lam YL, Nguyen LP, Yang L, Pokharel SP, Blue SM, Yee BA, Chen R, Yeo GW, Chen CW, Chen L, Zheng S. Neuron. 2024 Jul 3;112(13):2157-2176.e12. doi: 10.1016/j.neuron.2024.04.006. Epub 2024 May 1. PubMed 38697111.
Backbone
  Vector backbone: pCAGIG
  Vector type: Mammalian Expression
Growth in bacteria
  Bacterial resistance: Ampicillin, 100 μg/mL
  Growth temperature: 37°C
  Growth strain: DH5alpha
  Copy number: Unknown
Gene/Insert
  Gene/Insert name: Cdkn1a
  Species: M. musculus (mouse)
  Insert size (bp): 2213
  Entrez Gene: Cdkn1a (a.k.a. CAP20, CDKI, CIP1, Cdkn1, P21, SDI1, Waf1, mda6, p21Cip1, p21WAF)
  Cloning method: Restriction Enzyme; 5′ cloning site EcoRI (not destroyed); 3′ cloning site NotI (not destroyed)
  Sequencing primers: 5′ GAATTCatgtccaatcctgg
Terms and licenses: Academic/Nonprofit Terms; Industry Terms: Not Available to Industry
How to cite: pCAGIG-CDKN1A was a gift from Sika Zheng (Addgene plasmid # 228912 ; http://n2t.net/addgene:228912 ; RRID:Addgene_228912)
