[The description below was written by a language model from this plasmid's Addgene catalogue record and pLannotate feature annotations shown in this document.]
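Description:
pCAGIG-CDKN1A is a mammalian expression plasmid built on the pCAGIG backbone and designed to express mouse Cdkn1a (p21Cip1/Waf1) together with a fluorescent marker. It is propagated in E. coli through a high-copy ColE1/pUC-type origin and selected with ampicillin via the AmpR (β-lactamase) cassette and its own promoter. The full sequence record is about 6.6 kb. No mammalian drug-selection marker is annotated, so transfected cells are identified by fluorescence rather than by antibiotic selection.

Expression is driven by the composite CAG promoter, made up of the CMV immediate-early enhancer, the chicken β-actin promoter and a chimeric chicken β-actin/rabbit β-globin intron, which gives strong, broadly active transcription in mammalian cells. The short HBB fragment called just upstream of the insert is most likely residual rabbit β-globin sequence from this promoter cassette rather than an intended fusion. The Cdkn1a coding sequence, cloned between EcoRI and NotI, is annotated as a 477 bp ORF. This is much shorter than the 2213 bp insert size in the catalogue entry, a discrepancy the record does not explain. Downstream, an EMCV IRES allows cap-independent translation of EGFP from the same bicistronic transcript, which ends at a rabbit β-globin polyadenylation signal. Green fluorescence therefore marks cells that also express untagged p21. Backbone remnants include lac promoter/operator elements, an SV40 origin, which can support episomal replication in cells expressing large T antigen, and an SV40 poly(A) signal.

The stated purpose is expression of CDKN1A, a cyclin-dependent kinase inhibitor and p53 effector that blocks cell-cycle progression, in mammalian cells. The associated study concerns the interplay between nonsense-mediated decay and TRP53 in neural progenitor maintenance and brain size.
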