Features (pLannotate 1.2.2; 19 found; start..end, strand, type, name):
      5..384     +  enhancer       CMV enhancer: human cytomegalovirus immediate early enhancer
    386..662     +  promoter       chicken β-actin promoter: No description available
    663..1679    +  intron         chimeric intron: chimera between introns from chicken β-actin and rabbit β-globin
   1677..1733    +  CDS            HBB (fragment): HBB_LEPEU - Experimental evidence at protein level: Swiss-Prot protein existence level 1. Involved in oxygen transport from the lung to the various peripheral tissues. From Lepus europaeus (European hare).
   1734..2210    +  CDS            Cdkn1a: CDN1A_MOUSE - Also known as Cip1, Waf1. Experimental evidence at protein level: Swiss-Prot protein existence level 1. May be involved in p53/TP53 mediated inhibition of cellular proliferation in response to DNA damage. Binds to and inhibits cyclin- dependent kinase activity, preventing phosphorylation of critical cyclin-dependent kinase substrates and blocking cell cycle progression. Functions in the nuclear localization and assembly of cyclin D-CDK4 complex and promotes its kinase activity towards RB1. At higher stoichiometric ratios, inhibits the kinase activity of the cyclin D- CDK4 complex
   2355..2817    +  misc_feature   IRES: internal ribosome entry site (IRES) of the encephalomyocarditis virus (EMCV)
   2831..3550    +  CDS            EGFP: the original enhanced GFP (Yang et al., 1996) mammalian codon-optimized
   3679..3734    +  polyA_signal   β-globin poly(A) signal: rabbit β-globin polyadenylation signal (Gil and Proudfoot, 1987)
   4119..4135    -  protein_bind   lac operator: The lac repressor binds to the lac operator to inhibit transcription in E. coli. This inhibition can be relieved by adding lactose or isopropyl-β-D-thiogalactopyranoside (IPTG). lac repressor encoded by lacI
   4143..4173    -  promoter       lac promoter: promoter for the E. coli lac operon
   4188..4209    -  protein_bind   CAP binding site: CAP binding activates transcription in the presence of cAMP. E. coli catabolite activator protein
   4222..4261    -  CDS            lacI (fragment): lac repressor; lacI; The lac repressor binds to the lac operator to inhibit transcription in E. coli. This inhibition can be relieved by adding lactose or isopropyl-β-D-thiogalactopyranoside (IPTG).
   4268..4290    +  promoter       SV40 promoter (fragment): SV40 enhancer and early promoter
   4314..4449    +  rep_origin     SV40 ori: SV40 origin of replication
   4469..4603    +  polyA_signal   SV40 poly(A) signal: SV40 polyadenylation signal
   4605..4659    -  CDS            lacI (fragment): lac repressor; lacI; The lac repressor binds to the lac operator to inhibit transcription in E. coli. This inhibition can be relieved by adding lactose or isopropyl-β-D-thiogalactopyranoside (IPTG).
   4842..5430    -  rep_origin     ori: high-copy-number ColE1/pMB1/pBR322/pUC origin of replication
   5601..6461    -  CDS            AmpR: β-lactamase; bla; confers resistance to ampicillin, carbenicillin, and related antibiotics
   6462..6566    -  promoter       AmpR promoter: bla
>Addgene plasmid #228912 | pCAGIG-CDKN1A | addgene full sequence | sequence record 457035 | Addgene NGS Result
GGTCGACATTGATTATTGACTAGTTATTAATAGTAATCAATTACGGGGTCATTAGTTCATAGCCCATATA
TGGAGTTCCGCGTTACATAACTTACGGTAAATGGCCCGCCTGGCTGACCGCCCAACGACCCCCGCCCATT
GACGTCAATAATGACGTATGTTCCCATAGTAACGCCAATAGGGACTTTCCATTGACGTCAATGGGTGGAG
TATTTACGGTAAACTGCCCACTTGGCAGTACATCAAGTGTATCATATGCCAAGTACGCCCCCTATTGACG
TCAATGACGGTAAATGGCCCGCCTGGCATTATGCCCAGTACATGACCTTATGGGACTTTCCTACTTGGCA
GTACATCTACGTATTAGTCATCGCTATTACCATGGTCGAGGTGAGCCCCACGTTCTGCTTCACTCTCCCC
ATCTCCCCCCCCTCCCCACCCCCAATTTTGTATTTATTTATTTTTTAATTATTTTGTGCAGCGATGGGGG
CGGGGGGGGGGGGGGGCGCGGGCCAGGCGGGGCGGGGCGGGGCGAGGGGCGGGGCGGGGCGAGGCGGAGA
GGTGCGGCGGCAGCCAATCAGAGCGGCGCGCTCCGAAAGTTTCCTTTTATGGCGAGGCGGCGGCGGCGGC
GGCCCTATAAAAAGCGAAGCGCGCGGCGGGCGGGAGTCGCTGCGCGCTGCCTTCGCCCCGTGCCCCGCTC
CGCCGCCGCCTCGCGCCGCCCGCCCCGGCTCTGACTGACCGCGTTACTCCCACAGGTGAGCGGGCGGGAC
GGCCCTTCTCCTCCGGGCTGTAATTAGCGCTTGGTTTAATGACGGCTTGTTTCTTTTCTGTGGCTGCGTG
AAAGCCTTGAGGGGCTCCGGGAGGGCCCTTTGTGCGGGGGGAGCGGCTCGGGGGGTGCGTGCGTGTGTGT
GTGCGTGGGGAGCGCCGCGTGCGGCTCCGCGCTGCCCGGCGGCTGTGAGCGCTGCGGGCGCGGCGCGGGG
CTTTGTGCGCTCCGCAGTGTGCGCGAGGGGAGCGCGGCCGGGGGCGGTGCCCCGCGGTGCGGGGGGGGCT
GCGAGGGGAACAAAGGCTGCGTGCGGGGTGTGTGCGTGGGGGGGTGAGCAGGGGGTGTGGGCGCGTCGGT
CGGGCTGCAACCCCCCCTGCACCCCCCTCCCCGAGTTGCTGAGCACGGCCCGGCTTCGGGTGCGGGGCTC
CGTACGGGGCGTGGCGCGGGGCTCGCCGTGCCGGGCGGGGGGTGGCGGCAGGTGGGGGTGCCGGGCGGGG
CGGGGCCGCCTCGGGCCGGGGAGGGCTCGGGGGAGGGGCGCGGCGGCCCCCGGAGCGCCGGCGGCTGTCG
AGGCGCGGCGAGCCGCAGCCATTGCCTTTTATGGTAATCGTGCGAGAGGGCGCAGGGACTTCCTTTGTCC
CAAATCTGTGCGGAGCCGAAATCTGGGAGGCGCCGCCGCACCCCCTCTAGCGGGCGCGGGGCGAAGCGGT
GCGGCGCCGGCAGGAAGGAAATGGGCGGGGAGGGCCTTCGTGCGTCGCCGCGCCGCCGTCCCCTTCTCCC
TCTCCAGCCTCGGGGCTGTCCGCGGGGGGACGGCTGCCTTCGGGGGGGACGGGGCAGGGCGGGGTTCGGC
TTCTGGCGTGTGACCGGCGGCTCTAGAGCCTCTGCTAACCATGTTCATGCCTTCTTCTTTTTCCTACAGC
TCCTGGGCAACGTGCTGGTTATTGTGCTGTCTCATCATTTTGGCAAAGAATTCATGTCCAATCCTGGTGA
TGTCCGACCTGTTCCGCACAGGAGCAAAGTGTGCCGTTGTCTCTTCGGTCCCGTGGACAGTGAGCAGTTG
CGCCGTGATTGCGATGCGCTCATGGCGGGCTGTCTCCAGGAGGCCCGAGAACGGTGGAACTTTGACTTCG
TCACGGAGACGCCGCTGGAGGGCAACTTTGTCTGGGAGCGCGTTCGGAGCCTAGGGCTGCCCAAGGTCTA
CCTGAGCCCTGGGTCCCGCAGCCGTGACGACCTGGGAGGGGACAAGAGGCCCAGTACTTCCTCTGCCCTG
CTGCAGGGGCCAGCTCCAGAGGACCACGTGGCCTTGTCGCTGTCTTGCACTCTGGTGTCTGAGCGGCCTG
AAGATTCCCCGGGTGGGCCCGGAACATCTCAGGGCCGAAAACGGAGGCAGACCAGCCTGACAGATTTCTA
TCACTCCAAGCGCAGATTGGTCTTCTGCAAGAGAAAACCCTGAGCGGCCGCTACGTAAATTCCGCCCCCC
CCCCCCCTCTCCCTCCCCCCCCCCTAACGTTACTGGCCGAAGCCGCTTGGAATAAGGCCGGTGTGCGTTT
GTCTATATGTTATTTTCCACCATATTGCCGTCTTTTGGCAATGTGAGGGCCCGGAAACCTGGCCCTGTCT
TCTTGACGAGCATTCCTAGGGGTCTTTCCCCTCTCGCCAAAGGAATGCAAGGTCTGTTGAATGTCGTGAA
GGAAGCAGTTCCTCTGGAAGCTTCTTGAAGACAAACAACGTCTGTAGCGACCCTTTGCAGGCAGCGGAAC
CCCCCACCTGGCGACAGGTGCCTCTGCGGCCAAAAGCCACGTGTATAAGATACACCTGCAAAGGCGGCAC
AACCCCAGTGCCACGTTGTGAGTTGGATAGTTGTGGAAAGAGTCAAATGGCTCTCCTCAAGCGTATTCAA
CAAGGGGCTGAAGGATGCCCAGAAGGTACCCCATTGTATGGGATCTGATCTGGGGCCTCGGTGCACATGC
TTTACATGTGTTTAGTCGAGGTTAAAAAAACGTCTAGGCCCCCCGAACCACGGGGACGTGGTTTTCCTTT
GAAAAACACGATGATAATATGGCCACAACCATGGTGAGCAAGGGCGAGGAGCTGTTCACCGGGGTGGTGC
CCATCCTGGTCGAGCTGGACGGCGACGTAAACGGCCACAAGTTCAGCGTGTCCGGCGAGGGCGAGGGCGA
TGCCACCTACGGCAAGCTGACCCTGAAGTTCATCTGCACCACCGGCAAGCTGCCCGTGCCCTGGCCCACC
CTCGTGACCACCCTGACCTACGGCGTGCAGTGCTTCAGCCGCTACCCCGACCACATGAAGCAGCACGACT
TCTTCAAGTCCGCCATGCCCGAAGGCTACGTCCAGGAGCGCACCATCTTCTTCAAGGACGACGGCAACTA
CAAGACCCGCGCCGAGGTGAAGTTCGAGGGCGACACCCTGGTGAACCGCATCGAGCTGAAGGGCATCGAC
TTCAAGGAGGACGGCAACATCCTGGGGCACAAGCTGGAGTACAACTACAACAGCCACAACGTCTATATCA
TGGCCGACAAGCAGAAGAACGGCATCAAGGTGAACTTCAAGATCCGCCACAACATCGAGGACGGCAGCGT
GCAGCTCGCCGACCACTACCAGCAGAACACCCCCATCGGCGACGGCCCCGTGCTGCTGCCCGACAACCAC
TACCTGAGCACCCAGTCCGCCCTGAGCAAAGACCCCAACGAGAAGCGCGATCACATGGTCCTGCTGGAGT
TCGTGACCGCCGCCGGGATCACTCTCGGCATGGACGAGCTGTACAAGTAAAGCGGCCGGCCGCCAGCACA
GTGGTCGATCGACCAATGCCCTGGCTCACAAATACCACTGAGATCTTTTTCCCTCTGCCAAAAATTATGG
GGACATCATGAAGCCCCTTGAGCATCTGACTTCTGGCTAATAAAGGAAATTTATTTTCATTGCAATAGTG
TGTTGGAATTTTTTGTGTCTCTCACTCGGAAGGACATATGGGAGGGCAAATCATTTAAAACATCAGAATG
AGTATTTGGTTTAGAGTTTGGCAACATATGCCCATATGCTGGCTGCCATGAACAAAGGTTGGCTATAAAG
AGGTCATCAGTATATGAAACAGCCCCCTGCTGTCCATTCCTTATTCCATAGAAAAGCCTTGACTTGAGGT
TAGATTTTTTTTATATTTTGTTTTGTGTTATTTTTTTCTTTAACATCCCTAAAATTTTCCTTACATGTTT
TACTAGCCAGATTTTTCCTCCTCTCCTGACTACTCCCAGTCATAGCTGTCCCTCTTCTCTTATGGAGATC
CCTCGACCTGCAGCCCAAGCTTGGCGTAATCATGGTCATAGCTGTTTCCTGTGTGAAATTGTTATCCGCT
CACAATTCCACACAACATACGAGCCGGAAGCATAAAGTGTAAAGCCTGGGGTGCCTAATGAGTGAGCTAA
CTCACATTAATTGCGTTGCGCTCACTGCCCGCTTTCCAGTCGGGAAACCTGTCGTGCCAGCGGATCCGCA
TCTCAATTAGTCAGCAACCATAGTCCCGCCCCTAACTCCGCCCATCCCGCCCCTAACTCCGCCCAGTTCC
GCCCATTCTCCGCCCCATGGCTGACTAATTTTTTTTATTTATGCAGAGGCCGAGGCCGCCTCGGCCTCTG
AGCTATTCCAGAAGTAGTGAGGAGGCTTTTTTGGAGGCCTAGGCTTTTGCAAAAAGCTAACTTGTTTATT
GCAGCTTATAATGGTTACAAATAAAGCAATAGCATCACAAATTTCACAAATAAAGCATTTTTTTCACTGC
ATTCTAGTTGTGGTTTGTCCAAACTCATCAATGTATCTTATCATGTCTGGATCCGCTGCATTAATGAATC
GGCCAACGCGCGGGGAGAGGCGGTTTGCGTATTGGGCGCTCTTCCGCTTCCTCGCTCACTGACTCGCTGC
GCTCGGTCGTTCGGCTGCGGCGAGCGGTATCAGCTCACTCAAAGGCGGTAATACGGTTATCCACAGAATC
AGGGGATAACGCAGGAAAGAACATGTGAGCAAAAGGCCAGCAAAAGGCCAGGAACCGTAAAAAGGCCGCG
TTGCTGGCGTTTTTCCATAGGCTCCGCCCCCCTGACGAGCATCACAAAAATCGACGCTCAAGTCAGAGGT
GGCGAAACCCGACAGGACTATAAAGATACCAGGCGTTTCCCCCTGGAAGCTCCCTCGTGCGCTCTCCTGT
TCCGACCCTGCCGCTTACCGGATACCTGTCCGCCTTTCTCCCTTCGGGAAGCGTGGCGCTTTCTCATAGC
TCACGCTGTAGGTATCTCAGTTCGGTGTAGGTCGTTCGCTCCAAGCTGGGCTGTGTGCACGAACCCCCCG
TTCAGCCCGACCGCTGCGCCTTATCCGGTAACTATCGTCTTGAGTCCAACCCGGTAAGACACGACTTATC
GCCACTGGCAGCAGCCACTGGTAACAGGATTAGCAGAGCGAGGTATGTAGGCGGTGCTACAGAGTTCTTG
AAGTGGTGGCCTAACTACGGCTACACTAGAAGAACAGTATTTGGTATCTGCGCTCTGCTGAAGCCAGTTA
CCTTCGGAAAAAGAGTTGGTAGCTCTTGATCCGGCAAACAAACCACCGCTGGTAGCGGTGGTTTTTTTGT
TTGCAAGCAGCAGATTACGCGCAGAAAAAAAGGATCTCAAGAAGATCCTTTGATCTTTTCTACGGGGTCT
GACGCTCAGTGGAACGAAAACTCACGTTAAGGGATTTTGGTCATGAGATTATCAAAAAGGATCTTCACCT
AGATCCTTTTAAATTAAAAATGAAGTTTTAAATCAATCTAAAGTATATATGAGTAAACTTGGTCTGACAG
TTACCAATGCTTAATCAGTGAGGCACCTATCTCAGCGATCTGTCTATTTCGTTCATCCATAGTTGCCTGA
CTCCCCGTCGTGTAGATAACTACGATACGGGAGGGCTTACCATCTGGCCCCAGTGCTGCAATGATACCGC
GAGACCCACGCTCACCGGCTCCAGATTTATCAGCAATAAACCAGCCAGCCGGAAGGGCCGAGCGCAGAAG
TGGTCCTGCAACTTTATCCGCCTCCATCCAGTCTATTAATTGTTGCCGGGAAGCTAGAGTAAGTAGTTCG
CCAGTTAATAGTTTGCGCAACGTTGTTGCCATTGCTACAGGCATCGTGGTGTCACGCTCGTCGTTTGGTA
TGGCTTCATTCAGCTCCGGTTCCCAACGATCAAGGCGAGTTACATGATCCCCCATGTTGTGCAAAAAAGC
GGTTAGCTCCTTCGGTCCTCCGATCGTTGTCAGAAGTAAGTTGGCCGCAGTGTTATCACTCATGGTTATG
GCAGCACTGCATAATTCTCTTACTGTCATGCCATCCGTAAGATGCTTTTCTGTGACTGGTGAGTACTCAA
CCAAGTCATTCTGAGAATAGTGTATGCGGCGACCGAGTTGCTCTTGCCCGGCGTCAATACGGGATAATAC
CGCGCCACATAGCAGAACTTTAAAAGTGCTCATCATTGGAAAACGTTCTTCGGGGCGAAAACTCTCAAGG
ATCTTACCGCTGTTGAGATCCAGTTCGATGTAACCCACTCGTGCACCCAACTGATCTTCAGCATCTTTTA
CTTTCACCAGCGTTTCTGGGTGAGCAAAAACAGGAAGGCAAAATGCCGCAAAAAAGGGAATAAGGGCGAC
ACGGAAATGTTGAATACTCATACTCTTCCTTTTTCAATATTATTGAAGCATTTATCAGGGTTATTGTCTC
ATGAGCGGATACATATTTGAATGTATTTAGAAAAATAAACAAATAGGGGTTCCGCGCACATTTCCCCGAA
AAGTGCCACCTG
